LOCUS       Exported 8543 bp ds-DNA circular SYN 12-MAY-2021
DEFINITION  non-standard AAV2 rep-AAV-PHP.B4 cap plasmid with AAV cap expression
            controlled by a tTA-TRE amplification system.
ACCESSION   .
VERSION     .
KEYWORDS    pUCmini-iCAP-PHP.B4
SOURCE      synthetic DNA construct
  ORGANISM  synthetic DNA construct
REFERENCE   1 (bases 1 to 8543)
  AUTHORS   Kumar SR, Miles TF, Chen X, Brown D, Dobreva T, Huang Q, Ding X, Luo
            Y, Einarsson PH, Greenbaum A, Jang MJ, Deverman BE, Gradinaru V.
  TITLE     Multiplexed Cre-dependent selection yields systemic AAVs for
            targeting distinct brain cell types.
  JOURNAL   Nat Methods (2020).
REFERENCE   2 (bases 1 to 8543)
  AUTHORS   .
  TITLE     Direct Submission
  JOURNAL   Exported May 12, 2021 from SnapGene Server 1.1.58
            http://www.snapgene.com
FEATURES             Location/Qualifiers
     source          1..8543
                     /organism="synthetic DNA construct"
                     /mol_type="other DNA"
     primer_bind     99..121
                     /label=M13/pUC Forward
                     /note="In lacZ gene"
     primer_bind     113..130
                     /label=M13 Forward
                     /note="In lacZ gene. Also called M13-F20 or M13 (-21)
                     Forward"
     primer_bind     114..130
                     /label=M13 fwd
                     /note="common sequencing primer, one of multiple similar
                     variants"
     primer_bind     140..159
                     /label=T7
                     /note="T7 promoter, forward primer"
     promoter        140..158
                     /label=T7 promoter
                     /note="promoter for bacteriophage T7 RNA polymerase"
     CDS             2748..2858
                     /codon_start=1
                     /product="3 tandem repeats of the minimal activation domain
                     of herpes simplex virus VP16 (Cheng et al., 2013)"
                     /label=VP48
                     /translation="DALDDFDLDMLPADALDDFDLDMLPADALDDFDLDML"
     promoter        complement(2897..2915)
                     /label=SP6 promoter
                     /note="promoter for bacteriophage SP6 RNA polymerase"
     primer_bind     complement(2898..2915)
                     /label=SP6
                     /note="SP6 promoter, forward primer"
     primer_bind     complement(2935..2952)
                     /label=BGH-rev
                     /note="Bovine growth hormone terminator, reverse primer.
                     Also called BGH reverse"
     polyA_signal    2941..3165
                     /label=bGH poly(A) signal
                     /note="bovine growth hormone polyadenylation signal"
     protein_bind    3227..3245
                     /gene="tetO"
                     /label=tet operator
                     /bound_moiety="tetracycline repressor TetR"
                     /note="bacterial operator O2 for the tetR and tetA genes"
     protein_bind    3264..3282
                     /gene="tetO"
                     /label=tet operator
                     /bound_moiety="tetracycline repressor TetR"
                     /note="bacterial operator O2 for the tetR and tetA genes"
     protein_bind    3301..3319
                     /gene="tetO"
                     /label=tet operator
                     /bound_moiety="tetracycline repressor TetR"
                     /note="bacterial operator O2 for the tetR and tetA genes"
     protein_bind    3338..3356
                     /gene="tetO"
                     /label=tet operator
                     /bound_moiety="tetracycline repressor TetR"
                     /note="bacterial operator O2 for the tetR and tetA genes"
     protein_bind    3375..3393
                     /gene="tetO"
                     /label=tet operator
                     /bound_moiety="tetracycline repressor TetR"
                     /note="bacterial operator O2 for the tetR and tetA genes"
     protein_bind    3412..3430
                     /gene="tetO"
                     /label=tet operator
                     /bound_moiety="tetracycline repressor TetR"
                     /note="bacterial operator O2 for the tetR and tetA genes"
     protein_bind    3449..3467
                     /gene="tetO"
                     /label=tet operator
                     /bound_moiety="tetracycline repressor TetR"
                     /note="bacterial operator O2 for the tetR and tetA genes"
     protein_bind    3486..3504
                     /gene="tetO"
                     /label=tet operator
                     /bound_moiety="tetracycline repressor TetR"
                     /note="bacterial operator O2 for the tetR and tetA genes"
     CDS             6221..6232
                     /codon_start=1
                     /product="WELQut protease recognition and cleavage site"
                     /label=WELQut site
                     /translation="WELQ"
     rep_origin      complement(6788..7376)
                     /direction=LEFT
                     /label=ori
                     /note="high-copy-number ColE1/pMB1/pBR322/pUC origin of
                     replication"
     primer_bind     complement(6868..6887)
                     /label=pBR322ori-F
                     /note="pBR322 origin, forward primer"
     CDS             complement(7547..8407)
                     /codon_start=1
                     /gene="bla"
                     /product="beta-lactamase"
                     /label=AmpR
                     /note="confers resistance to ampicillin, carbenicillin, and
                     related antibiotics"
                     /translation="MSIQHFRVALIPFFAAFCLPVFAHPETLVKVKDAEDQLGARVGYI
                     ELDLNSGKILESFRPEERFPMMSTFKVLLCGAVLSRIDAGQEQLGRRIHYSQNDLVEYS
                     PVTEKHLTDGMTVRELCSAAITMSDNTAANLLLTTIGGPKELTAFLHNMGDHVTRLDRW
                     EPELNEAIPNDERDTTMPVAMATTLRKLLTGELLTLASRQQLIDWMEADKVAGPLLRSA
                     LPAGWFIADKSGAGERGSRGIIAALGPDGKPSRIVVIYTTGSQATMDERNRQIAEIGAS
                     LIKHW"
     primer_bind     8170..8189
                     /label=Amp-R
                     /note="Ampicillin resistance gene, reverse primer"
     promoter        complement(8408..8512)
                     /gene="bla"
                     /label=AmpR promoter
ORIGIN
        1 ccaatgatac gcgtcggtgc gggcctcttc gctattacgc cagctggcga aagggggatg
       61 tgctgcaagg cgattaagtt gggtaacgcc agggttttcc cagtcacgac gttgtaaaac
      121 gacggccagt gagcgcgcgt aatacgactc actatagggc gaattgggta catcgacggt
      181 atcgggggag ctcgcagggt ctccattttg aagcgggagg tttgaacgcg cagccgccat
      241 gccggggttt tacgagattg tgattaaggt ccccagcgac cttgacgagc atctgcccgg
      301 catttctgac agctttgtga actgggtggc cgagaaggaa tgggagttgc cgccagattc
      361 tgacatggat ctgaatctga ttgagcaggc acccctgacc gtggccgaga agctgcagcg
      421 cgactttctg acggaatggc gccgtgtgag taaggccccg gaggctcttt tctttgtgca
      481 atttgagaag ggagagagct acttccacat gcacgtgctc gtggaaacca ccggggtgaa
      541 atccatggtt ttgggacgtt tcctgagtca gattcgcgaa aaactgattc agagaattta
      601 ccgcgggatc gagccgactt tgccaaactg gttcgcggtc acaaagacca gaaatggcgc
      661 cggaggcggg aacaaggtgg tggatgagtg ctacatcccc aattacttgc tccccaaaac
      721 ccagcctgag ctccagtggg cgtggactaa tatggaacag tatttaagcg cctgtttgaa
      781 tctcacggag cgtaaacggt tggtggcgca gcatctgacg cacgtgtcgc agacgcagga
      841 gcagaacaaa gagaatcaga atcccaattc tgatgcgccg gtgatcagat caaaaacttc
      901 agccaggtac atggagctgg tcgggtggct cgtggacaag gggattacct cggagaagca
      961 gtggatccag gaggaccagg cctcatacat ctccttcaat gcggcctcca actcgcggtc
     1021 ccaaatcaag gctgccttgg acaatgcggg aaagattatg agcctgacta aaaccgcccc
     1081 cgactacctg gtgggccagc agcccgtgga ggacatttcc agcaatcgga tttataaaat
     1141 tttggaacta aacgggtacg atccccaata tgcggcttcc gtctttctgg gatgggccac
     1201 gaaaaagttc ggcaagagga acaccatctg gctgtttggg cctgcaacta ccgggaagac
     1261 caacatcgcg gaggccatag cccacactgt gcccttctac gggtgcgtaa actggaccaa
     1321 tgagaacttt cccttcaacg actgtgtgga caagatggtg atctggtggg aggaggggaa
     1381 gatgaccgcc aaggtcgtgg agtcggccaa agccattctc ggaggaagca aggtgcgcgt
     1441 ggaccagaaa tgcaagtcct cggcccagat agacccgact cccgtgatcg tcacctccaa
     1501 caccaatatg tgcgccgtga ttgacgggaa ctcaacgacc ttcgaacacc agcagccgtt
     1561 gcaagaccgg atgttcaaat ttgaactcac ccgccgtctg gatcatgact ttgggaaggt
     1621 caccaagcag gaagtcaaag actttttccg gtgggcaaag gatcacgtgg ttgaggtgga
     1681 gcatgaattc tacgtcaaaa agggtggagc caagaaaaga cccgccccca gtgacgcaga
     1741 tataagtgag cccaaacggg tgcgcgagtc agttgcgcag ccatcgacgt cagacgcgga
     1801 agcttcgatc aactacgcgg acaggtacca aaacaaatgt tctcgtcacg tgggcatgaa
     1861 tctgatgctg tttccctgca gacaatgcga gagactgaat cagaattcaa atatctgctt
     1921 cactcacggt gtcaaagact gtttagagtg ctttcccgtg tcagaatctc aacccgtttc
     1981 tgtcgtcaaa aaggcgtatc agaaactgtg ctacattcat cacatcatgg gaaaggtgcc
     2041 agacgcttgc actgcttgcg acctggtcaa tgtggacttg gatgactgtg tttctgaaca
     2101 ataaatgact taaaccaggt atgagtcggc tggataaatc taaagtcata aacggcgctc
     2161 tggaattact caatgaagtc ggtatcgaag gcctgacgac aaggaaactc gctcaaaagc
     2221 tgggagttga gcagcctacc ctgtactggc acgtgaagaa caagcgggcc ctgctcgatg
     2281 ccctggccat cgagatgctg gacaggcatc atacccactt ctgccccctg gaaggcgagt
     2341 catggcaaga ctttctgcgg aacaacgcca agtcattccg ctgtgctctc ctctcacatc
     2401 gcgacggggc taaagtgcat ctcggcaccc gcccaacaga gaaacagtac gaaaccctgg
     2461 aaaatcagct cgcgttcctg tgtcagcaag gcttctccct ggagaacgca ctgtacgctc
     2521 tgtccgccgt gggccacttt acactgggct gcgtattgga ggaacaggag catcaagtag
     2581 caaaagagga aagagagaca cctaccaccg attctatgcc cccacttctg agacaagcaa
     2641 ttgagctgtt cgaccggcag ggagccgaac ctgccttcct tttcggcctg gaactaatca
     2701 tatgtggcct ggagaaacag ctaaagtgcg aaagcggcgg gccggccgac gcccttgacg
     2761 attttgactt agacatgctc ccagccgatg cccttgacga ctttgacctt gatatgctgc
     2821 ctgctgacgc tcttgacgat tttgaccttg acatgctccc cgggtaaatg catgaattcg
     2881 atctagaggg ccctattcta tagtgtcacc taaatgctag agctcgctga tcagcctcga
     2941 ctgtgccttc tagttgccag ccatctgttg tttgcccctc ccccgtgcct tccttgaccc
     3001 tggaaggtgc cactcccact gtcctttcct aataaaatga ggaaattgca tcgcattgtc
     3061 tgagtaggtg tcattctatt ctggggggtg gggtggggca ggacagcaag ggggaggatt
     3121 gggaagacaa tagcaggcat gctggggatg cggtgggctc tatggcttct gaggcggaaa
     3181 gaaccagctg gggctcgaat caagctatca agtgccacct gacgtctccc tatcagtgat
     3241 agagaagtcg acacgtctcg agctccctat cagtgataga gaaggtacgt ctagaacgtc
     3301 tccctatcag tgatagagaa gtcgacacgt ctcgagctcc ctatcagtga tagagaaggt
     3361 acgtctagaa cgtctcccta tcagtgatag agaagtcgac acgtctcgag ctccctatca
     3421 gtgatagaga aggtacgtct agaacgtctc cctatcagtg atagagaagt cgacacgtct
     3481 cgagctccct atcagtgata gagaaggtac cccctatata agcagagaga tctgttcaaa
     3541 tttgaactga ctaagcggct cccgccagat tttggcaaga ttactaagca ggaagtcaag
     3601 gacttttttg cttgggcaaa ggtcaatcag gtgccggtga ctcacgagtt taaagttccc
     3661 agggaattgg cgggaactaa aggggcggag aaatctctaa aacgcccact gggtgacgtc
     3721 accaatacta gctataaaag tctggagaag cgggccaggc tctcatttgt tcccgagacg
     3781 cctcgcagtt cagacgtgac tgttgatccc gctcctctgc gaccgctagc ttcgatcaac
     3841 tacgcagaca ggtaccaaaa caagtgttct cgtcacgtgg gcattaatct gattctgttt
     3901 ccctgcagac aatgcgagag aatgaatcag aactcaaata tctgcttcac tcacggacag
     3961 aaagactgtt tagagtgctt tcccgtgtca gaatctcaac ccgtttctgt cgtcaaaaag
     4021 gcgtatcaga aactgtgcta cattcatcat atcatgggaa aggtgccaga cgcttgcact
     4081 gcctgcgatc tggtcaatgt ggatttggat gactgcatct ttgaacaata aatgacttaa
     4141 gccaggtatg gctgccgatg gttatcttcc agattggctc gaggacaacc ttagtgaagg
     4201 aattcgcgag tggtgggctt tgaaacctgg agcccctcaa cccaaggcaa atcaacaaca
     4261 tcaagacaac gctagaggtc ttgtgcttcc gggttacaaa taccttggac ccggcaacgg
     4321 actcgacaag ggggagccgg tcaacgcagc agacgcggcg gccctcgagc acgacaaagc
     4381 ctacgaccag cagctcaagg ccggagacaa cccgtacctc aagtacaacc acgccgacgc
     4441 cgagttccag gagcggctca aagaagatac gtcttttggg ggcaacctcg ggcgagcagt
     4501 cttccaggcc aaaaagaggc ttcttgaacc tcttggtctg gttgaggaag cggctaagac
     4561 ggctcctgga aagaagaggc ctgtagagca gtctcctcag gaaccggact cctccgcggg
     4621 tattggcaaa tcgggtgcac agcccgctaa aaagagactc aatttcggtc agactggcga
     4681 cacagagtca gtcccagacc ctcaaccaat cggagaacct cccgcagccc cctcaggtgt
     4741 gggatctctt acaatggctt caggtggtgg cgcaccagtg gcagacaata acgaaggtgc
     4801 cgatggagtg ggtagttcct cgggaaattg gcattgcgat tcccaatggc tgggggacag
     4861 agtcatcacc accagcaccc gaacctgggc cctgcccacc tacaacaatc acctctacaa
     4921 gcaaatctcc aacagcacat ctggaggatc ttcaaatgac aacgcctact tcggctacag
     4981 caccccctgg gggtattttg acttcaacag attccactgc cacttctcac cacgtgactg
     5041 gcagcgactc atcaacaaca actggggatt ccggcctaag cgactcaact tcaagctctt
     5101 taacattcag gtcaaagagg ttacggacaa caatggagtc aagaccatcg ccaataacct
     5161 taccagcacg gtccaggtct tcacggactc agactatcag ctcccgtacg tgctcgggtc
     5221 ggctcacgag ggctgcctcc cgccgttccc agcggacgtt ttcatgattc ctcagtacgg
     5281 gtatctgacg cttaatgatg gaagccaggc cgtgggtcgt tcgtcctttt actgcctgga
     5341 atatttcccg tcgcaaatgc taagaacggg taacaacttc cagttcagct acgagtttga
     5401 gaacgtacct ttccatagca gctacgctca cagccaaagc ctggaccgac taatgaatcc
     5461 actcatcgac caatacttgt actatctctc tagaactatt aacggttctg gacagaatca
     5521 acaaacgcta aaattcagtg tggccggacc cagcaacatg gctgtccagg gaagaaacta
     5581 catacctgga cccagctacc gacaacaacg tgtctcaacc actgtgactc aaaacaacaa
     5641 cagcgaattt gcttggcctg gagcttcttc ttgggctctc aatggacgta atagcttgat
     5701 gaatcctgga cctgctatgg cctctcacaa agaaggagag gaccgtttct ttcctttgtc
     5761 tggatcttta atttttggca aacaaggtac tggcagagac aacgtggatg cggacaaagt
     5821 catgataacc aacgaagaag aaattaaaac tactaacccg gtagcaacgg agtcctatgg
     5881 acaagtggcc acaaaccacc agagtgccca aacgttgcag attcctttta aggcacaggc
     5941 gcagaccggt tgggttcaaa accaaggaat acttccgggt atggtttggc aggacagaga
     6001 tgtgtacctg caaggaccca tttgggccaa aattcctcac acggacggca actttcaccc
     6061 ttctccgctg atgggagggt ttggaatgaa gcacccgcct cctcagatcc tcatcaaaaa
     6121 cacacctgta cctgcggatc ctccaacggc cttcaacaag gacaagctga actctttcat
     6181 cacccagtat tctactggtc aagtcagcgt ggagatcgag tgggagctgc agaaggaaaa
     6241 cagcaagcgc tggaacccgg agatccagta cacttccaac tattacaagt ctaataatgt
     6301 tgaatttgct gttaatactg aaggtgtata tagtgaaccc cgccccattg gcaccagata
     6361 cctgactcgt aatctgtaag tcgacttgct tgttaatcaa taaaccgttt aattcgtttc
     6421 agttgaactt tggtctctgc gaagggcaat tcgtttaaac ctgcaggact agaggtcctg
     6481 tattagaggt cacgtgagtg ttttgcgaca ttttgcgaca ccatgtggtc acgctgggta
     6541 tttaagcccg agtgagcacg cagggtctcc attttgaagc gggaggtttg aacgcgcagc
     6601 cgccaagccg aattctgcag atatcacatg tcctaggaac tatcgatcca tcacactggc
     6661 ggccgctcga ctagagcggc cgccaccgcg gtggagctcc agcttttgcg gaccgaatcg
     6721 gaaagaacat gtgagcaaaa ggccagcaaa aggccaggaa ccgtaaaaag gccgcgttgc
     6781 tggcgttttt ccataggctc cgcccccctg acgagcatca caaaaatcga cgctcaagtc
     6841 agaggtggcg aaacccgaca ggactataaa gataccaggc gtttccccct ggaagctccc
     6901 tcgtgcgctc tcctgttccg accctgccgc ttaccggata cctgtccgcc tttctccctt
     6961 cgggaagcgt ggcgctttct catagctcac gctgtaggta tctcagttcg gtgtaggtcg
     7021 ttcgctccaa gctgggctgt gtgcacgaac cccccgttca gcccgaccgc tgcgccttat
     7081 ccggtaacta tcgtcttgag tccaacccgg taagacacga cttatcgcca ctggcagcag
     7141 ccactggtaa caggattagc agagcgaggt atgtaggcgg tgctacagag ttcttgaagt
     7201 ggtggcctaa ctacggctac actagaagaa cagtatttgg tatctgcgct ctgctgaagc
     7261 cagttacctt cggaaaaaga gttggtagct cttgatccgg caaacaaacc accgctggta
     7321 gcggtggttt ttttgtttgc aagcagcaga ttacgcgcag aaaaaaagga tctcaagaag
     7381 atcctttgat cttttctacg gggtctgacg ctcagtggaa cgaaaactca cgttaaggga
     7441 ttttggtcat gagattatca aaaaggatct tcacctagat ccttttaaat taaaaatgaa
     7501 gttttaaatc aatctaaagt atatatgagt aaacttggtc tgacagttac caatgcttaa
     7561 tcagtgaggc acctatctca gcgatctgtc tatttcgttc atccatagtt gcctgactcc
     7621 ccgtcgtgta gataactacg atacgggagg gcttaccatc tggccccagt gctgcaatga
     7681 taccgcgaga cccacgctca ccggctccag atttatcagc aataaaccag ccagccggaa
     7741 gggccgagcg cagaagtggt cctgcaactt tatccgcctc catccagtct attaattgtt
     7801 gccgggaagc tagagtaagt agttcgccag ttaatagttt gcgcaacgtt gttgccattg
     7861 ctacaggcat cgtggtgtca cgctcgtcgt ttggtatggc ttcattcagc tccggttccc
     7921 aacgatcaag gcgagttaca tgatccccca tgttgtgcaa aaaagcggtt agctccttcg
     7981 gtcctccgat cgttgtcaga agtaagttgg ccgcagtgtt atcactcatg gttatggcag
     8041 cactgcataa ttctcttact gtcatgccat ccgtaagatg cttttctgtg actggtgagt
     8101 actcaaccaa gtcattctga gaatagtgta tgcggcgacc gagttgctct tgcccggcgt
     8161 caatacggga taataccgcg ccacatagca gaactttaaa agtgctcatc attggaaaac
     8221 gttcttcggg gcgaaaactc tcaaggatct taccgctgtt gagatccagt tcgatgtaac
     8281 ccactcgtgc acccaactga tcttcagcat cttttacttt caccagcgtt tctgggtgag
     8341 caaaaacagg aaggcaaaat gccgcaaaaa agggaataag ggcgacacgg aaatgttgaa
     8401 tactcatact cttccttttt caatattatt gaagcattta tcagggttat tgtctcatga
     8461 gcggatacat atttgaatgt atttagaaaa ataaacaaat aggggttccg cgcacatttc
     8521 cccgaaaagt gccacctgac gtc
//
