[The description below was written by a language model from this plasmid's Addgene catalogue record and the feature table of its GenBank file.]
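Description:
pUCmini-iCAP-PHP.B4 is an 8.5 kb AAV packaging (rep-cap) helper plasmid built on the pUC57-mini backbone. It is propagated in bacteria through a high-copy ColE1/pUC origin and selected with ampicillin via the bla gene. It supplies AAV2 rep functions together with the capsid gene of the engineered, synthetic variant AAV-PHP.B4 (VP1 open reading frame, about 2.2 kb), so that recombinant AAV genomes provided on a separate plasmid are encapsidated in PHP.B4 capsids when co-transfected into mammalian producer cells. It carries no ITR-flanked genome of its own.

The arrangement is non-standard because cap expression, catalogued as driven by the AAV p41 promoter, is boosted by a tTA-TRE amplification loop. The annotated features show the parts of this loop. A VP16-derived minimal activation domain repeat (the transactivating end of a tTA coding sequence) is followed by a bovine growth hormone polyadenylation signal, and then by an array of eight tet operator sites forming the tetracycline response element upstream of the capsid region. Because this is a tet-off design, the transactivator binds the TRE without doxycycline or tetracycline, and the depositor reports roughly 1.5- to 5-fold higher vector titres. The rep and cap reading frames are not annotated in the feature table, and the short "WELQut site" annotation within the capsid region is probably an incidental sequence match. T7 and SP6 promoters and M13 primer sites are also annotated.

The plasmid can be used like any other rep-cap plasmid. The depositor's one caveat concerns genomes that carry a tet-responsive element driving a protein harmful to the producer cells. An XbaI site added for cloning convenience introduces a K449R capsid substitution, reported to have no overt effect on production or transduction. The associated publication concerns systemic AAVs for targeting distinct brain cell types.
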