Addgene plasmid #127849: pUCmini-iCAP-PHP.B4
Purpose: non-standard AAV2 rep-AAV-PHP.B4 cap plasmid with AAV cap expression controlled by a tTA-TRE amplification system
Depositing lab: Viviana Gradinaru. Depositing organization: California Institute of Technology. Publication: Multiplexed Cre-dependent selection yields systemic AAVs for targeting distinct brain cell types. Ravindra Kumar S, Miles TF, Chen X, Brown D, Dobreva T, Huang Q, Ding X, Luo Y, Einarsson PH, Greenbaum A, Jang MJ, Deverman BE, Gradinaru V. Nat Methods. 2020 May;17(5):541-550. doi: 10.1038/s41592-020-0799-7. Epub 2020 Apr 20. PubMed 32313222.
Backbone
  Vector backbone: pUC57-mini
  Backbone size w/o insert (bp): 6314
  Vector type: Mammalian Expression, AAV
Growth in bacteria
  Bacterial resistance: Ampicillin, 100 μg/mL
  Growth temperature: 37°C
  Growth strain: NEB Stable
  Copy number: Unknown
Gene/Insert
  Gene/Insert name: Synthetic construct isolate AAV-PHP.B4 VP1 gene (alt name: AAV-PHP.B4 Cap)
  Species: Synthetic
  Insert size (bp): 2229
  Promoter: p41
  Cloning method: Gibson Cloning
Terms and licenses: Academic/Nonprofit Terms; Industry Terms: Not Available to Industry
Depositor comments: Please note that this is a non-standard rep-cap construct. It uses a tTA-TRE amplification loop to increase Capsid expression and AAV production. We find that this system increases AAV titers 1.5-5 fold (Ben Deverman, Bryan Simpson and Paul Patterson, unpublished data). This is a tet-off system, so no dox or tet is needed to turn it on. It can be used like any other rep-cap plasmid. This system should only present a problem if the rAAV genome to be packaged has a tet responsive element that directs expression of a protein that affected the health of the production cells. The introduction of an XbaI restriction site for ease of cloning introduces a K449R mutation, which does not have an overt effect on vector production or transduction.
How to cite: pUCmini-iCAP-PHP.B4 was a gift from Viviana Gradinaru (Addgene plasmid # 127849 ; http://n2t.net/addgene:127849 ; RRID:Addgene_127849)
